Addgene plasmid #162505: SBP-GFP-Tac
Purpose: Expresses GFP tagged Tac in a RUSH vector in mammalian cells
Depositing lab: Lei Lu. Depositing organization: Nanyang Technological University (NTU). Publication: Glycans function as a Golgi export signal to promote the constitutive exocytic trafficking. Sun X, Tie HC, Chen B, Lu L. J Biol Chem. 2020 Aug 21. pii: RA120.014476. doi: 10.1074/jbc.RA120.014476. PubMed 32826314.
Backbone
  Vector backbone: pIRESneo3
  Backbone manufacturer: Clontech
  Backbone size w/o insert (bp): 5114
  Total vector size (bp): 6716
  Vector type: Mammalian Expression
Growth in bacteria
  Bacterial resistance: Ampicillin, 100 μg/mL
  Growth temperature: 37°C
  Growth strain: DH5alpha
  Copy number: High Copy
Gene/Insert
  Gene/Insert name: Tac (alt name: IL2 receptor alpha subunit)
  Species: H. sapiens (human)
  Insert size (bp): 1602
  GenBank ID: NM_000417.3
  Entrez Gene: IL2RA (a.k.a. CD25, IDDM10, IL2R, IMD41, TCGFR, p55)
  Tag / fusion protein: SBP (N terminal on insert); GFP (N terminal on insert)
  Cloning method: Restriction Enzyme; 5′ cloning site EcoRI (not destroyed); 3′ cloning site XhoI (not destroyed)
  Sequencing primers: 5′ EGFP-CF; 3′ SV40-PArev
Terms and licenses: Academic/Nonprofit Terms; Industry Terms: Not Available to Industry
How to cite: SBP-GFP-Tac was a gift from Lei Lu (Addgene plasmid # 162505 ; http://n2t.net/addgene:162505 ; RRID:Addgene_162505)
