[The description below was written by a language model from this plasmid's Addgene catalogue record and pLannotate feature annotations shown in this document.]
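Description:
SBP-GFP-Tac is a mammalian expression plasmid built on the pIRESneo3 backbone and configured as a bicistronic RUSH (retention using selective hooks) vector for synchronised secretory trafficking assays. It is maintained in E. coli as a high-copy plasmid through a ColE1/pUC-type origin and selected with ampicillin via the β-lactamase gene. No neomycin resistance cassette appears in the feature table; the position downstream of the IRES is occupied by the reporter instead, so the annotation shows no mammalian selection marker.

A single CMV enhancer/promoter drives one transcript carrying two open reading frames. The first, according to the annotation, is a short fragment of human STIM1 joined to streptavidin. This is consistent with an ER-resident "hook", although the record does not describe this component explicitly. A chimeric intron and an EMCV IRES follow, allowing internal translation of the second cistron. That cistron consists of the human IL-2 signal sequence, a streptavidin-binding peptide (SBP, listed in the catalogue but not picked up as a feature, presumably in the gap before EGFP), EGFP, and human IL2RA (Tac/CD25), with an SV40 polyadenylation signal terminating the transcript. The IL2RA annotation is a fragment, in keeping with the heterologous signal peptide taking the place of the native one.

In the RUSH system, the SBP-tagged reporter is held in the ER by binding to the streptavidin hook. Adding biotin displaces it, releasing a synchronous wave of GFP-Tac that can be followed by fluorescence imaging through the Golgi to the plasma membrane. The associated publication concerns glycans as Golgi export signals in constitutive exocytic trafficking, for which Tac serves as a model transmembrane cargo.
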