Features (pLannotate 1.2.2; 22 found; start..end, strand, type, name):
     28..80      -  misc_feature   bom (fragment): basis of mobility region from pBR322
    235..614     +  enhancer       CMV enhancer: human cytomegalovirus immediate early enhancer
    615..818     +  promoter       CMV promoter: human cytomegalovirus (CMV) immediate early promoter
    814..847     +  LTR            5' LTR (truncated) (fragment): truncated 5' long terminal repeat (LTR) from HIV-1
    863..881     +  promoter       T7 promoter: promoter for bacteriophage T7 RNA polymerase
    954..1067    +  CDS            STIM1 (fragment): STIM1_HUMAN - Also known as GOK From Homo sapiens (Human).
   1053..1553    +  CDS            SAV_STRAV (fragment): Experimental evidence at protein level: Swiss-Prot protein existence level 1. The biological function of streptavidin is not known. Forms a strong non-covalent specific complex with biotin (one molecule of biotin per subunit of streptavidin). From Streptomyces avidinii.
   1646..1875    +  intron         chimeric intron: chimera between introns from adenovirus and immunoglobulin heavy chain genes
   2058..2520    +  misc_feature   IRES: internal ribosome entry site (IRES) of the encephalomyocarditis virus (EMCV)
   2547..2605    +  sig_peptide    IL-2 signal sequence: human interleukin-2 signal sequence
   2727..3443    +  CDS            EGFP: EGFP is a basic (constitutively fluorescent) green fluorescent protein published in 1996, derived from Aequorea victoria. It is reported to be a rapidly-maturing weak dimer with moderate acid sensitivity.
   3456..4208    +  CDS            IL2RA (fragment): IL2RA_HUMAN - Experimental evidence at protein level: Swiss-Prot protein existence level 1. Receptor for interleukin-2. The receptor is involved in the regulation of immune tolerance by controlling regulatory T cells (TREGs) activity. TREGs suppress the activation and expansion of autoreactive T-cells. From Homo sapiens (Human).
   4243..4327    +  CDS            large T antigen (fragment): large T antigen from SV40 (simian virus 40)
   4350..4471    +  polyA_signal   SV40 poly(A) signal: SV40 polyadenylation signal
   4482..4533    +  polyA_signal   SV40 poly(A) signal (fragment): SV40 polyadenylation signal
   4597..4613    -  protein_bind   lac operator: The lac repressor binds to the lac operator to inhibit transcription in E. coli. This inhibition can be relieved by adding lactose or isopropyl-β-D-thiogalactopyranoside (IPTG). lac repressor encoded by lacI
   4621..4651    -  promoter       lac promoter: promoter for the E. coli lac operon
   4666..4687    -  protein_bind   CAP binding site: CAP binding activates transcription in the presence of cAMP. E. coli catabolite activator protein
   4700..4792    -  CDS            lacI (fragment): lac repressor; lacI; The lac repressor binds to the lac operator to inhibit transcription in E. coli. This inhibition can be relieved by adding lactose or isopropyl-β-D-thiogalactopyranoside (IPTG).
   4975..5563    -  rep_origin     ori: high-copy-number ColE1/pMB1/pBR322/pUC origin of replication
   5734..6594    -  CDS            AmpR: β-lactamase; bla; confers resistance to ampicillin, carbenicillin, and related antibiotics
   6595..6699    -  promoter       AmpR promoter: bla
>Addgene plasmid #162505 | SBP-GFP-Tac | addgene full sequence | sequence record 323514 | Addgene NGS Result
GACGGATCGGGAGATCTCCCGATCCCCTATGGTGCACTCTCAGTACAATCTGCTCTGATGCCGCATAGTT
AAGCCAGTATCTGCTCCCTGCTTGTGTGTTGGAGGTCGCTGAGTAGTGCGCGAGCAAAATTTAAGCTACA
ACAAGGCAAGGCTTGACCGACAATTGCATGAAGAATCTGCTTAGGGTTAGGCGTTTTGCGCTGCTTCGCG
ATGTACGGGCCAGATATACGCGTTGACATTGATTATTGACTAGTTATTAATAGTAATCAATTACGGGGTC
ATTAGTTCATAGCCCATATATGGAGTTCCGCGTTACATAACTTACGGTAAATGGCCCGCCTGGCTGACCG
CCCAACGACCCCCGCCCATTGACGTCAATAATGACGTATGTTCCCATAGTAACGCCAATAGGGACTTTCC
ATTGACGTCAATGGGTGGAGTATTTACGGTAAACTGCCCACTTGGCAGTACATCAAGTGTATCATATGCC
AAGTACGCCCCCTATTGACGTCAATGACGGTAAATGGCCCGCCTGGCATTATGCCCAGTACATGACCTTA
TGGGACTTTCCTACTTGGCAGTACATCTACGTATTAGTCATCGCTATTACCATGGTGATGCGGTTTTGGC
AGTACATCAATGGGCGTGGATAGCGGTTTGACTCACGGGGATTTCCAAGTCTCCACCCCATTGACGTCAA
TGGGAGTTTGTTTTGGCACCAAAATCAACGGGACTTTCCAAAATGTCGTAACAACTCCGCCCCATTGACG
CAAATGGGCGGTAGGCGTGTACGGTGGGAGGTCTATATAAGCAGAGCTCTCTGGCTAACTAGAGAACCCA
CTGCTTACTGGCTTATCGAAATTAATACGACTCACTATAGGGAGACCCAAGCTTGGTACCGAGCTCGGAT
CGATATCTGCGGCCTAGCTAGCGCTTAAGGCCTGTTAACCGGTATGGATGTATGCGTCCGTCTTGCCCTG
TGGCTCCTCTGGGGACTCCTCCTGCACCAGGGCCAGAGCCTCAGCCATAGTCACAGTGAGAAGGCGACAG
GAACCAGCTCGGGCGCCGGTTTAAACGACCCTAGCAAAGACTCAAAAGCTCAGGTGTCCGCTGCCGAGGC
TGGCATTACTGGAACATGGTACAATCAGCTCGGGAGCACCTTTATTGTGACTGCTGGAGCCGATGGAGCC
CTCACCGGAACATACGAATCTGCTGTGGGAAACGCCGAATCACGGTACGTCCTCACTGGCCGATACGATA
GTGCCCCTGCCACCGACGGATCTGGGACTGCCCTGGGATGGACTGTCGCTTGGAAAAACAACTACCGGAA
TGCTCATTCTGCCACAACATGGAGTGGACAGTACGTGGGAGGCGCTGAGGCTAGAATCAATACACAGTGG
CTGCTCACATCTGGCACAACCGAGGCAAATGCTTGGAAATCCACCCTGGTGGGACATGACACATTCACCA
AAGTGAAACCCTCCGCCGCTTCAATCGATGCCGCCAAAAAAGCCGGAGTCAACAACGGCAATCCTCTGGA
TGCCGTCCAGCAGCTCGGACCGAAAGATGAACTGTGAGCGGCCGCATAGATAACTGATCCAGTGTGCTGG
AATTAATTCGCTGTCTGCGAGGGCCAGCTGTTGGGGTGAGTACTCCCTCTCAAAAGCGGGCATGACTTCT
GCGCTAAGATTGTCAGTTTCCAAAAACGAGGAGGATTTGATATTCACCTGGCCCGCGGTGATGCCTTTGA
GGGTGGCCGCGTCCATCTGGTCAGAAAAGACAATCTTTTTGTTGTCAAGCTTGAGGTGTGGCAGGCTTGA
GATCTGGCCATACACTTGAGTGACAATGACATCCACTTTGCCTTTCTCTCCACAGGTGTCCACTCCCAGG
TCCAACTGCAGGTCGAGCATGCATCTAGGGCGGCCAATTCCGCCCCTCTCCCCCCCCCCCTCTCCCTCCC
CCCCCCCTAACGTTACTGGCCGAAGCCGCTTGGAATAAGGCCGGTGTGCGTTTGTCTATATGTTATTTTC
CACCATATTGCCGTCTTTTGGCAATGTGAGGGCCCGGAAACCTGGCCCTGTCTTCTTGACGAGCATTCCT
AGGGGTCTTTCCCCTCTCGCCAAAGGAATGCAAGGTCTGTTGAATGTCGTGAAGGAAGCAGTTCCTCTGG
AAGCTTCTTGAAGACAAACAACGTCTGTAGCGACCCTTTGCAGGCAGCGGAACCCCCCACCTGGCGACAG
GTGCCTCTGCGGCCAAAAGCCACGTGTATAAGATACACCTGCAAAGGCGGCACAACCCCAGTGCCACGTT
GTGAGTTGGATAGTTGTGGAAAGAGTCAAATGGCTCTCCTCAAGCGTATTCAACAAGGGGCTGAAGGATG
CCCAGAAGGTACCCCATTGTATGGGATCTGATCTGGGGCCTCGGTGCACATGCTTTACATGTGTTTAGTC
GAGGTTAAAAAAACGTCTAGGCCCCCCGAACCACGGGGACGTGGTTTTCCTTTGAAAAACACGATGATAA
GCTTGCCACAACCCGGGAGGCGCGCCATGTACAGGATGCAACTCCTGTCTTGCATTGCACTAAGTCTTGC
ACTTGTCACGAATTCCGACGAGAAGACCACTGGTTGGCGAGGTGGACACGTTGTTGAAGGACTGGCTGGG
GAACTTGAACAACTTCGTGCACGACTGGAGCATCACCCACAAGGTCAACGTGAACCACCTGCAGGTATGG
TGAGCAAGGGCGAGGAGCTGTTCACCGGGGTGGTGCCCATCCTGGTCGAGCTGGACGGCGACGTAAACGG
CCACAAGTTCAGCGTGTCCGGCGAGGGCGAGGGCGATGCCACCTACGGCAAGCTGACCCTGAAGTTCATC
TGCACCACCGGCAAGCTGCCCGTGCCCTGGCCCACCCTCGTGACCACCCTGACCTACGGCGTGCAGTGCT
TCAGCCGCTACCCCGACCACATGAAGCAGCACGACTTCTTCAAGTCCGCCATGCCCGAAGGCTACGTCCA
GGAGCGCACCATCTTCTTCAAGGACGACGGCAACTACAAGACCCGCGCCGAGGTGAAGTTCGAGGGCGAC
ACCCTGGTGAACCGCATCGAGCTGAAGGGCATCGACTTCAAGGAGGACGGCAACATCCTGGGGCACAAGC
TGGAGTACAACTACAACAGCCACAACGTCTATATCATGGCCGACAAGCAGAAGAACGGCATCAAGGTGAA
CTTCAAGATCCGCCACAACATCGAGGACGGCAGCGTGCAGCTCGCCGACCACTACCAGCAGAACACCCCC
ATCGGCGACGGCCCCGTGCTGCTGCCCGACAACCACTACCTGAGCACCCAGTCCGCCCTGAGCAAAGACC
CCAACGAGAAGCGCGATCACATGGTCCTGCTGGAGTTCGTGACCGCCGCCGGGATCACTCTCGGCATGGA
CGAGCTGTACAAGGGCCGGCCAGACGAGCTCTGTGACGATGACCCGCCAGAGATCCCACACGCCACATTC
AAAGCCATGGCCTACAAGGAAGGAACCATGTTGAACTGTGAATGCAAGAGAGGTTTCCGCAGAATAAAAA
GCGGGTCACTCTATATGCTCTGTACAGGAAACTCTAGCCACTCGTCCTGGGACAACCAATGTCAATGCAC
AAGCTCTGCCACTCGGAACACAACGAAACAAGTGACACCTCAACCTGAAGAACAGAAAGAAAGGAAAACC
ACAGAAATGCAAAGTCCAATGCAGCCAGTGGACCAAGCGAGCCTTCCAGGTCACTGCAGGGAACCTCCAC
CATGGGAAAATGAAGCCACAGAGAGAATTTATCATTTCGTGGTGGGGCAGATGGTTTATTATCAGTGCGT
CCAGGGATACAGGGCTCTACACAGAGGTCCTGCTGAGAGCGTCTGCAAAATGACCCACGGGAAGACAAGG
TGGACCCAGCCCCAGCTCATATGCACAGGTGAAATGGAGACCAGTCAGTTTCCAGGTGAAGAGAAGCCTC
AGGCAAGCCCCGAAGGCCGTCCTGAGAGTGAGACTTCCTGCCTCGTCACAACAACAGATTTTCAAATACA
GACAGAAATGGCTGCAACCATGGAGACGTCCATATTTACAACAGAGTACCAGGTAGCAGTGGCCGGCTGT
GTTTTCCTGCTGATCAGCGTCCTCCTCCTGAGTGGGCTCACCTGGCAGCGGAGACAGAGGAAGAGTAGAA
GAACAATCTAGCTCGAGGGCCAATTAATTAACTCTAGATAACTGATCATAATCAGCCATACCACATTTGT
AGAGGTTTTACTTGCTTTAAAAAACCTCCCACACCTCCCCCTGAACCTGAAACATAAAATGAATGCAATT
GTTGTTGTTAACTTGTTTATTGCAGCTTATAATGGTTACAAATAAAGCAATAGCATCACAAATTTCACAA
ATAAAGCATTTTTTTCACTGCATTCTAGTTGTGGTTTGTCCAAACTCATCAATGTATCTTAACGCGTCGA
GTGCATTCTAGTTGTGGTTTGTCCAAACTCATCAATGTATCTTATCATGTCTGTATACCGTCGACCTCTA
GCTAGAGCTTGGCGTAATCATGGTCATAGCTGTTTCCTGTGTGAAATTGTTATCCGCTCACAATTCCACA
CAACATACGAGCCGGAAGCATAAAGTGTAAAGCCTGGGGTGCCTAATGAGTGAGCTAACTCACATTAATT
GCGTTGCGCTCACTGCCCGCTTTCCAGTCGGGAAACCTGTCGTGCCAGCTGCATTAATGAATCGGCCAAC
GCGCGGGGAGAGGCGGTTTGCGTATTGGGCGCTCTTCCGCTTCCTCGCTCACTGACTCGCTGCGCTCGGT
CGTTCGGCTGCGGCGAGCGGTATCAGCTCACTCAAAGGCGGTAATACGGTTATCCACAGAATCAGGGGAT
AACGCAGGAAAGAACATGTGAGCAAAAGGCCAGCAAAAGGCCAGGAACCGTAAAAAGGCCGCGTTGCTGG
CGTTTTTCCATAGGCTCCGCCCCCCTGACGAGCATCACAAAAATCGACGCTCAAGTCAGAGGTGGCGAAA
CCCGACAGGACTATAAAGATACCAGGCGTTTCCCCCTGGAAGCTCCCTCGTGCGCTCTCCTGTTCCGACC
CTGCCGCTTACCGGATACCTGTCCGCCTTTCTCCCTTCGGGAAGCGTGGCGCTTTCTCATAGCTCACGCT
GTAGGTATCTCAGTTCGGTGTAGGTCGTTCGCTCCAAGCTGGGCTGTGTGCACGAACCCCCCGTTCAGCC
CGACCGCTGCGCCTTATCCGGTAACTATCGTCTTGAGTCCAACCCGGTAAGACACGACTTATCGCCACTG
GCAGCAGCCACTGGTAACAGGATTAGCAGAGCGAGGTATGTAGGCGGTGCTACAGAGTTCTTGAAGTGGT
GGCCTAACTACGGCTACACTAGAAGAACAGTATTTGGTATCTGCGCTCTGCTGAAGCCAGTTACCTTCGG
AAAAAGAGTTGGTAGCTCTTGATCCGGCAAACAAACCACCGCTGGTAGCGGTGGTTTTTTTGTTTGCAAG
CAGCAGATTACGCGCAGAAAAAAAGGATCTCAAGAAGATCCTTTGATCTTTTCTACGGGGTCTGACGCTC
AGTGGAACGAAAACTCACGTTAAGGGATTTTGGTCATGAGATTATCAAAAAGGATCTTCACCTAGATCCT
TTTAAATTAAAAATGAAGTTTTAAATCAATCTAAAGTATATATGAGTAAACTTGGTCTGACAGTTACCAA
TGCTTAATCAGTGAGGCACCTATCTCAGCGATCTGTCTATTTCGTTCATCCATAGTTGCCTGACTCCCCG
TCGTGTAGATAACTACGATACGGGAGGGCTTACCATCTGGCCCCAGTGCTGCAATGATACCGCGAGACCC
ACGCTCACCGGCTCCAGATTTATCAGCAATAAACCAGCCAGCCGGAAGGGCCGAGCGCAGAAGTGGTCCT
GCAACTTTATCCGCCTCCATCCAGTCTATTAATTGTTGCCGGGAAGCTAGAGTAAGTAGTTCGCCAGTTA
ATAGTTTGCGCAACGTTGTTGCCATTGCTACAGGCATCGTGGTGTCACGCTCGTCGTTTGGTATGGCTTC
ATTCAGCTCCGGTTCCCAACGATCAAGGCGAGTTACATGATCCCCCATGTTGTGCAAAAAAGCGGTTAGC
TCCTTCGGTCCTCCGATCGTTGTCAGAAGTAAGTTGGCCGCAGTGTTATCACTCATGGTTATGGCAGCAC
TGCATAATTCTCTTACTGTCATGCCATCCGTAAGATGCTTTTCTGTGACTGGTGAGTACTCAACCAAGTC
ATTCTGAGAATAGTGTATGCGGCGACCGAGTTGCTCTTGCCCGGCGTCAATACGGGATAATACCGCGCCA
CATAGCAGAACTTTAAAAGTGCTCATCATTGGAAAACGTTCTTCGGGGCGAAAACTCTCAAGGATCTTAC
CGCTGTTGAGATCCAGTTCGATGTAACCCACTCGTGCACCCAACTGATCTTCAGCATCTTTTACTTTCAC
CAGCGTTTCTGGGTGAGCAAAAACAGGAAGGCAAAATGCCGCAAAAAAGGGAATAAGGGCGACACGGAAA
TGTTGAATACTCATACTCTTCCTTTTTCAATATTATTGAAGCATTTATCAGGGTTATTGTCTCATGAGCG
GATACATATTTGAATGTATTTAGAAAAATAAACAAATAGGGGTTCCGCGCACATTTCCCCGAAAAGTGCC
ACCTGACGTC
